Addgene plasmid #148882: pAc5.1B-EGFP-DmHelz_1-1212_AH
Purpose: Insect Expression of DmHelz_1-1212
Depositing lab: Elisa Izaurralde. Depositing organization: Max Planck Institute for Developmental Biology. Publication: HELZ directly interacts with CCR4-NOT and causes decay of bound mRNAs. Hanet A, Rasch F, Weber R, Ruscica V, Fauser M, Raisch T, Kuzuoglu-Ozturk D, Chang CT, Bhandari D, Igreja C, Wohlbold L. Life Sci Alliance. 2019 Sep 30;2(5). pii: 2/5/e201900405. doi: 10.26508/lsa.201900405. Print 2019 Oct. PubMed 31570513.
Backbone
  Vector backbone: Unknown
  Vector type: Insect Expression
Growth in bacteria
  Bacterial resistance: Ampicillin, 100 μg/mL
  Growth temperature: 37°C
  Growth strain: DH5alpha
  Copy number: Low Copy
Gene/Insert
  Gene/Insert name: DmHelz_1-1212
  Species: D. melanogaster (fly)
  Entrez Gene: CG9425 (a.k.a. Dmel_CG9425, Dmel\CG9425)
  Cloning method: Unknown
Terms and licenses: Academic/Nonprofit Terms; Industry Terms: Not Available to Industry
Depositor comments: sequence according to variant B NCBI: NM_20636.2 Plasmids from this collection were made available to the research community and donated after the lab closed. Please note that the sequence provided by the depositing laboratory may be theoretical/predicted or based on Sanger sequencing results. There may be discrepancies between sequencing results obtained by Addgene and the depositor sequence. If an Addgene verified sequence is not available, please contact before placing your order to request that our lab fully sequence the plasmid.
How to cite: pAc5.1B-EGFP-DmHelz_1-1212_AH was a gift from Elisa Izaurralde (Addgene plasmid # 148882 ; http://n2t.net/addgene:148882 ; RRID:Addgene_148882)
