[The description below was written by a language model from this plasmid's Addgene catalogue record and pLannotate feature annotations shown in this document.]
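Description:
pAc5.1B-EGFP-DmHelz_1-1212_AH is an insect-cell expression plasmid of about 9.7 kb that produces an EGFP-tagged N-terminal portion (residues 1–1212) of the Drosophila melanogaster Helz protein, encoded by CG9425. The catalogue lists the backbone as unknown, although the plasmid name and annotated parts are consistent with a pAc5.1-type vector. It is propagated in E. coli through a ColE1/pUC-family origin and selected with ampicillin via the β-lactamase gene and its own promoter. The feature annotation calls the origin high copy, whereas the catalogue entry records the plasmid as low copy. A fragment of a tetracycline resistance gene and a short piece of SV40 large T antigen are also annotated, and appear to be non-functional backbone remnants.

Expression is driven by the Drosophila actin 5C promoter, a strong constitutive promoter widely used in cultured fly cells. EGFP lies immediately downstream of it, followed by the Helz coding region. The annotation tool marks only part of that region, labelling it as a fragment by similarity to human HELZ, but the record states that the insert is the fly sequence, corresponding to transcript variant B. A V5 epitope sequence and an SV40 polyadenylation signal follow the insert; the record does not say whether the V5 tag is in frame with the fusion or preceded by a stop codon.

The associated study examined how HELZ interacts with the CCR4-NOT deadenylase complex and promotes decay of bound mRNAs, so this truncation is presumably suited to mapping which regions of the protein contribute, using the EGFP tag for detection, localisation or pulldown. The deposited sequence may be theoretical rather than fully verified.
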