Features (pLannotate 1.2.2; 10 found; start..end, strand, type, name):
     56..2568    +  promoter       Ac5 promoter: Drosophila melanogaster actin 5C promoter
   2588..3304    +  CDS            EGFP: EGFP is a basic (constitutively fluorescent) green fluorescent protein published in 1996, derived from Aequorea victoria. It is reported to be a rapidly-maturing weak dimer with moderate acid sensitivity.
   4241..6949    +  CDS            HELZ (fragment): HELZ_HUMAN - Also known as DRHC, KIAA0054. Experimental evidence at protein level: Swiss-Prot protein existence level 1. May act as a helicase that plays a role in RNA metabolism in multiple tissues and organs within the developing embryo. From Homo sapiens (Human).
   6975..7016    +  CDS            V5 tag: epitope tag from simian virus 5
   7116..7250    -  polyA_signal   SV40 poly(A) signal: SV40 polyadenylation signal
   7273..7357    -  CDS            large T antigen (fragment): large T antigen from SV40 (simian virus 40)
   7358..7828    +  CDS            TcR (fragment): tetracycline efflux protein; tet; confers resistance to tetracycline
   7872..8460    -  rep_origin     ori: high-copy-number ColE1/pMB1/pBR322/pUC origin of replication
   8631..9491    -  CDS            AmpR: β-lactamase; bla; confers resistance to ampicillin, carbenicillin, and related antibiotics
   9492..9596    -  promoter       AmpR promoter: bla
>Addgene plasmid #148882 | pAc5.1B-EGFP-DmHelz_1-1212_AH | depositor full sequence | sequence record 291330 | Full Sequence
CTTCAAGGAATTAATTCTATATTCTAAAAACACAAATGATACTTCTAAAAAAAATCATGAATGGCATCAA
CTCTGAATCAAATCTTTGCAGATGCACCTACTTCTCATTTCCACTGTCACATCATTTTTCCAGATCTCGC
TGCCTGTTATGTGGCCCACAAACCAAGACACGTTTTATGGCCATTAAAGCTGGCTGATCGTCGCCAAACA
CCAAATACATATCAATATGTACATTCGAGAAAGAAGCGATCAAAGAAGCGTCTTCGGGCGAGTAGGAGAA
TGCGGAGGAGAAGGAGAACGAGCTGATCTAGTATCTCTCCACAATCCAATGCCAACTGACCAACTGGCCA
TATTCGGAGCAATTTGAAGCCAATTTCCATCGCCTGGCGATCGCTCCATTCTTGGCTATATGTTTTTCAC
CGTTCCCGGGGCCATTTTCAAAGACTCGTCGGTAAGATAAGATTGTGTCACTCGCTGTCTCTCTTCATTT
GTCGAAGAATGCTGAGGAATTTCGCGATGACGTCGGCGAGTATTTTGAAGAATGAGAATAATTTGTATTT
ATACGAAAATCAGTTAGTGGAATTTTCTACAAAAACATGTTATCTATAGATAATTTTGTTGCAAAATATG
TTGACTATGACAAAGATTGTATGTATATACCTTTAATGTATTCTCATTTTCTTATGTATTTATAATGGCA
ATGATGATACTGATGATATTTTAAGATGATGCCAGACCACAGGCTGATTTCTGCGTCTTTTGCCGAACGC
AGTGCATGTGCGGTTGTTGTTTTTTGGAATAGTTTCAATTTTCGGACTGTCCGCTTTGATTTCAGTTTCT
TGGCTTATTCAAAAAGCAAAGTAAAGCCAAAAAAGCGAGATGGCAATACCAAATGCGGCAAAACGGTAGT
GGAAGGAAAGGGGTGCGGGGCAGCGGAAGGAAGGGTGGGGCGGGGCGTGGCGGGGTCTGTGGCTGGGCGC
GACGTCACCGACGTTGGAGCCACTCCTTTGACCATGTGTGCGTGTGTGTATTATTCGTGTCTCGCCACTC
GCCGGTTGTTTTTTTCTTTTTATCTCGCTCTCTCTAGCGCCATCTCGTACGCATGCTCAACGCACCGCAT
GTTGCCGTGTCCTTTATGCGTCATTTTGGCTCGAAATAGGCAATTATTTAAACAAAGATTAGTCAACGAA
AACGCTAAAATAAATAAGTCTACAATATGGTTACTTATTGCCATGTGTGTGCAGCCAACGATAGCAACAA
AAGCAACAACACAGTGGCTTTCCCTCTTTCACTTTTTGTTTGCAAGCGCGTGCGAGCAAGACGGCACGAC
CGGCAAACGCAATTACGCTGACAAAGAGCAGACGAAGTTTTGGCCGAAAAACATCAAGGCGCCTGATACG
AATGCATTTGCAATAACAATTGCGATATTTAATATTGTTTATGAAGCTGTTTGACTTCAAAACACACAAA
AAAAAAAATAAAACAAATTATTTGAAAGAGAATTAGGAATCGGACAGCTTATCGTTACGGGCTAACAGCA
CACCGAGACGAAATAGCTTACCTGACGTCACAGCCTCTGGAAGAACTGCCGCCAAGCAGAGAGAGAGAGA
AAAAGAGGGAGAGCAGCTTAGACCGCATGTGCTTGTGTGTGAGGCGTCTCTCTCTTCGTCTCCTGTTTGC
GCAAACGCATAGACTGCACTGAGAAAATCGATTACCTATTTTTTATGAATGAATATTTGCACTATTACTA
TTCAAAACTATTAAGATAGCAATCACATTCAATAGCCAAATACTATACCACCTGAGCGATGCAACGAAAT
GATCAATTTGAGCAAAAATGCTGCATATTTAGGACGGCATCATTATAGAAATGCTTCTTGCTGTGTACTT
TTCTCTCGTCTGGCAGCTGTTTCGCCGTTATTGTTAAAACCGGCTTAAGTTAGGTGTGTTTTCTACGACT
AGTGATGCCCCTACTAGAAGATGTGTGTTGCACAAATGTCCCTGAATAACCAATTTGAAGTGCAGATAGC
AGTAAACGTAAGCTAATATGAATATTATTTAACTGTAATGTTTTAATATCGCTGGACATTACTAATAAAC
CCACTATAAACACATGTACATATGTATGTTTTGGCATACAATGAGTAGTTGGGGAAAAAATGTGTAAAAG
CACCGTGACCATCACAGCATAAAGATAACCAGCTGAAGTATCGAATATGAGTAACCCCCAAATTGAATCA
CATGCCGCAACTGATAGGACCCATGGAAGTACACTCTTCATGGCGATATACAAGACACACACAAGCACGA
ACACCCAGTTGCGGAGGAAATTCTCCGTAAATGAAAACCCAATCGGCGAACAATTCATACCCATATATGG
TAAAAGTTTTGAACGCGACTTGAGAGCGGAGAGCATTGCGGCTGATAAGGTTTTAGCGCTAAGCGGGCTT
TATAAAACGGGCTGCGGGACCAGTTTTCATATCACTACCGTTTGAGTTCTTGTGCTGTGTGGATACTCCT
CCCGACACAAAGCCGCTCCATCAGCCAGCAGTCGTCTAATCCAGAGACCCCGGATCGGGGTACCAACATG
GTGAGCAAGGGCGAGGAGCTGTTCACCGGGGTGGTGCCCATCCTGGTCGAGCTGGACGGCGACGTAAACG
GCCACAAGTTCAGCGTGTCCGGCGAGGGCGAGGGCGATGCCACCTACGGCAAGCTGACCCTGAAGTTCAT
CTGCACCACCGGCAAGCTGCCCGTGCCCTGGCCCACCCTCGTGACCACCCTGACCTACGGCGTGCAGTGC
TTCAGCCGCTACCCCGACCACATGAAGCAGCACGACTTCTTCAAGTCCGCCATGCCCGAAGGCTACGTCC
AGGAGCGCACCATCTTCTTCAAGGACGACGGCAACTACAAGACCCGCGCCGAGGTGAAGTTCGAGGGCGA
CACCCTGGTGAACCGCATCGAGCTGAAGGGCATCGACTTCAAGGAGGACGGCAACATCCTGGGGCACAAG
CTGGAGTACAACTACAACAGCCACAACGTCTATATCATGGCCGACAAGCAGAAGAACGGCATCAAGGTGA
ACTTCAAGATCCGCCACAACATCGAGGACGGCAGCGTGCAGCTCGCCGACCACTACCAGCAGAACACCCC
CATCGGCGACGGCCCCGTGCTGCTGCCCGACAACCACTACCTGAGCACCCAGTCCGCCCTGAGCAAAGAC
CCCAACGAGAAGCGCGATCACATGGTCCTGCTGGAGTTCGTGACCGCCGCCGGGATCACTCTCGGCATGG
ACGAGCTGTACAAGCCAAGCTTGATGGCCGCCGAGAAGGAGATGCAGGCCCACGACATGGTCCGACGACG
GAGTTGGGCCCGTGCTGTGGCGCTCTACGACCAGCTGATTGCGCCCAGTCCCGGCCAGGGAAGCGGTGGC
CAGAGTGCAGGATCAAGGGCCCAGAAGGACCAGCAGATCGCCTGCCTACTGGGACGATGCGAGTGCCTCC
TAGAGCTGGGAAAGTTCGAGGGTTGTCTGGCGGACGCCTACAAGGTGCTCACGCTGCTCTCCGAGCAAAC
AGAGTGCCTGGCCAGCGTGTCCAGGGCACGCCGATGGCTCGTCCACGCTCTTTTCAAGATGCACAAGTAC
GGGGATGCCGAAATCTTCCTGAGCAAGTGGATCAACGAGCTGAGCGGCCAGCAGATATACTCGGACATAT
CGAAAACCCTTGAGCGGTACAAGTCCATCATTCAGATGATCATGAACGGGCAGCACAAGGCGCAGGCCCT
GAAGATCCCACACGCCCGTCTCGAGGACGAGATGGCTATACTGGATACCAAACTGGATCACTGGGCCACC
AACAACCTGCCGCTGGACAAGTACAGCAAGCTGCTCAGCAACAAGGGCTTGAAGAAGCGGGAGCAGCAGC
AGCAACAGCAGCAGCAACAACAGCAGCAGAATGGCAATGGAATCGGCAGTTATGCGAGCAGCAGCAGTAG
CTCCTCAACTGGCAGCAGCAGCACGATGTCCAGTTCCAGCACAAGTCTCCACAAGACCAACGATCTGCTG
GCGGCCATGAAGCTCACGGCAGGAAAACACCAGCCGGGCTCCGGCGACGGATCTGGCTCGGATCAGGGCG
ATCAGGCGGCTCCATCGACCACCTGCAGCTACTGCACCATCACCTTTCAGACGAGGAACGAACTGCGACA
GCACTGCCAGACCGAGGCGCACCAGAAGGTGATCATGAGCGATGAGGGTCGTGACTGGAAGTGGCGTCCG
CCGCCCCGTGGTTATACACTGGACACCTATTCCCTGTGCGAGACGTTCAGCGAGGCGCACATCTGTCATT
ATGGAGCCCAGTGCGTGGAGGCCCATGGACAGGATGAGTTGAACGAGTGGAAGGAGCGCTTCGAGTACCG
GCGAATGCGGATGCAGAAGGCTTGTGAGAAGGAGCTCTACGGCAAGTCGTACACGGAGCAAGTGCTGGAT
CGTTGGATTCAGGCGACAGCACCGGAGCGGGTGATGTGCGAGCGAGTGCCGGACATGGAGGCACGCTGTG
AGCAGCAGCTGGTGACTAGCATTAGCTCAAAGACCTCCAAGCGGGAGTGGCTCTTCCAATTAGAGACGAA
GAAGCCGCTAAAAGCGGTAGCCCTCTTGCAGGATGCCCATCGAAATCACTTTGCCCTGAAGTCCATAAAA
ATGTGCAAGCCAACGGAGTCCAGCATGGAACTCAAATCAGACCAAGAGTGGCTGGCAGGCAGTTCATCGC
AATCGGAGACTTCCAACGAGGACTCTGCTACTTTGATTCACGAAATCACAGTTGAGTTTCACACGGAGAT
CTACGGCACCTTTCGGCAAGCCATCTGCTTCGATGTGGGTCAGGAGCCTTTGCTTGTGAGGCATCTGTGC
GTGGATGTGTTGCCCGTGAACGATGCGGAGAAAATCGAGGAGATCAAGCGGGACATCATTAACAGTTCTG
CCACCCGATGGGATGTCGCCAATACGCAGCTCACACGCTTCGAAACGACGATTGGTACTCATCTCAAAAC
GGAAGCGTATCTCAGCGATTTGGAACACGAAAGGGAGCTATTGGAGAGGTATCCCTGTCCCAGGGCAGCC
ACTTTCACTCTGACCCAGTCGACCATTGTGGAGAAGCGGTTGACGCAGAATAACTACCGCTCACGCATCC
ACGAGTTGTTGTCAGTGGAGGAGATTGCCCGCTATGAGCAGATAGCGAGGTATAATGTAAGGACTCGTCT
CACAGTGGCATCGAATTACATTCTTACCCCCGCGGGAATGGCCACCAGTACGGCCAAGTATTCCCTGGCA
GGTGAACTGTTTGCTCTTATGCGTTTGGGCAAGGACATTTCGGAGGATACGTCTCCTGGCAGATTAATTC
TCTCGAACTGCAGCAGTGTGTATATCTCAAAACCTGAGGATCCCGATTCGAAAGCAGACCCAACTAAACG
TGCAGTTTACGAAGCGTTGATCGAGGACAAAGGCAAGAATGTGATTTACTTGAAACTATCCGCAAAATGT
GTGGAGGCAATGGCTCTGCAGGCGGATACCGAACTGGAGGTGGACATACAATTCCAGCTGAACCGAATGC
CATACTGTGAGTGGCACAATGCGGTGGATAAGATCACAGATTTCCGGTTGATCTTTCCGGCTACGGAACT
GGAACCGAGTATACCGTGGACACCGAAGAAGCAGTGGGCCGATTCCTGTGAACCGAAGTTGAATGCCAAA
CAAAGGGAGGCCGTGAATGCCATTACCACAGCTCTGAGCATTAAGTTGCCGCCAATCCTGCTGATAGGAC
CCTTTGGCACTGGAAAAACCTACACGCTGGCCCAAGCTATCAAACAACTGCTCACGCAGCCGGAGGCCAA
AATTCTGATCTGCACGCACTCGAATTCAGCCGCTGACTTGTACATCAAGGAATACCTGCATCCGTGGATC
GAGGAGGGTTTGAAGGAGGCCACACCGTTGCGAGTTTACTACCATAAGAGATGGTCAGCCACGGTAAACG
GTGTGGTGCAAAAATACTGCATCACCGATGGAGTTGGCAACTTCCTAAGGCCCACTGTGGAGGATATAAT
GCGTCATAGAATTGTAGTTGTTACGCTGAGTATCAGCATGGAGTTGGCCACTTTGGGTCTGCCCAAGGGA
TTGTTCACTCACATCTTTCTGGACGAAGCTGCTCAGGCAATGGAATGCGAGGCCATTATGCCGCTTGCTT
TGGCCAATGATTCTACAAGGATCGTTTTGGCTGGAGATCACATGCAAATGAGTCCGGAACTGTTCTCAGC
CTTTGCCAAGGAACGCAAGCTGCACATTTCGCTGTTGGAGCGGCTGTACGACCACTATCCCTCCAACTTC
CCCTGCAAGATCCTGCTGTGCGAGAACTACCGTGCCCACGAGGCCATCATCCGTTTCACTTCGGAGCTTT
TCTACGAACAAAAGCTGGTGGCCTCCGGAAAACAGCCACGGCACGATCGCTTTTATCCCTTGACCTTCTT
CACTACTCGGGGAGAGGATGTTCAGGATAAAAACTCAACTGCTTTCTATAATAATGCTGAAGTTTATGAG
GTGGTGGAAAGGGTTTCCGAGCTGCGGAAACGTTGGCCCAGTGCTTGGGGTAAACTGAATGATACCAGCA
TTGGCATTATGACTCCCTACTCGGATCAGGTGTTTCGCATTCGTTCCGAGCTGAGAAAACGGCGCATGGG
TGGAATATCCGTAGAACGTGTGCTCAATGTCCAGGGTAAACAGTTTCGGGCGGTATTCCTCTCTACAGTT
CGAACCCGACGCACCTGCATGCCCCAAGGAAGTGCCCCTGGTTCCGCTTCCACAACCAGCATTGGCGATG
CCGACGCAGACTATGGATTCTTGAGCAATTCCAAGCTGCTGAACACGGCTATTACTCGTGCCCAGTCGTT
GGTTGCAGTGGTTGGTGATTAATCTAGAGGGCCCGCGGTTCGAAGGTAAGCCTATCCCTAACCCTCTCCT
CGGTCTCGATTCTACGCGTACCGGTCATCATCACCATCACCATTGAGTTTAAACCCGCTGATCAGCCTCG
ACTGTGCCTTCTAAGGCCTGAGCTCGCTGATCAGCCTCGATCGAGGATCCAGACATGATAAGATACATTG
ATGAGTTTGGACAAACCACAACTAGAATGCAGTGAAAAAAATGCTTTATTTGTGAAATTTGTGATGCTAT
TGCTTTATTTGTAACCATTATAAGCTGCAATAAACAAGTTAACAACAACAATTGCATTCATTTTATGTTT
CAGGTTCAGGGGGAGGTGTGGGAGGTTTTTTAAAGCAAGTAAAACCTCTACAAATGTGGTATGGCTGATT
ATGATCAGTCGACCGATGCCCTTGAGAGCCTTCAACCCAGTCAGCTCCTTCCGGTGGGCGCGGGGCATGA
CTATCGTCGCCGCACTTATGACTGTCTTCTTTATCATGCAACTCGTAGGACAGGTGCCGGCAGCGCTCTG
GGTCATTTTCGGCGAGGACCGCTTTCGCTGGAGCGCGACGATGATCGGCCTGTCGCTTGCGGTATTCGGA
ATCTTGCACGCCCTCGCTCAAGCCTTCGTCACTGGTCCCGCCACCAAACGTTTCGGCGAGAAGCAGGCCA
TTATCGCCGGCATGGCGGCCGACGCGCTGGGCTACGTCTTGCTGGCGTTCGCGACGCGAGGCTGGATGGC
CTTCCCCATTATGATTCTTCTCGCTTCCGGCGGCATCGGGATGCCCGCGTTGCAGGCCATGCTGTCCAGG
CAGGTAGATGACGACCATCAGGGACAGCTTCAAGGATCGCTCGCGGCTCTTACCAGCCAGCAAAAGGCCA
GGAACCGTAAAAAGGCCGCGTTGCTGGCGTTTTTCCATAGGCTCCGCCCCCCTGACGAGCATCACAAAAA
TCGACGCTCAAGTCAGAGGTGGCGAAACCCGACAGGACTATAAAGATACCAGGCGTTTCCCCCTGGAAGC
TCCCTCGTGCGCTCTCCTGTTCCGACCCTGCCGCTTACCGGATACCTGTCCGCCTTTCTCCCTTCGGGAA
GCGTGGCGCTTTCTCAATGCTCACGCTGTAGGTATCTCAGTTCGGTGTAGGTCGTTCGCTCCAAGCTGGG
CTGTGTGCACGAACCCCCCGTTCAGCCCGACCGCTGCGCCTTATCCGGTAACTATCGTCTTGAGTCCAAC
CCGGTAAGACACGACTTATCGCCACTGGCAGCAGCCACTGGTAACAGGATTAGCAGAGCGAGGTATGTAG
GCGGTGCTACAGAGTTCTTGAAGTGGTGGCCTAACTACGGCTACACTAGAAGGACAGTATTTGGTATCTG
CGCTCTGCTGAAGCCAGTTACCTTCGGAAAAAGAGTTGGTAGCTCTTGATCCGGCAAACAAACCACCGCT
GGTAGCGGTGGTTTTTTTGTTTGCAAGCAGCAGATTACGCGCAGAAAAAAAGGATCTCAAGAAGATCCTT
TGATCTTTTCTACGGGGTCTGACGCTCAGTGGAACGAAAACTCACGTTAAGGGATTTTGGTCATGAGATT
ATCAAAAAGGATCTTCACCTAGATCCTTTTAAATTAAAAATGAAGTTTTAAATCAATCTAAAGTATATAT
GAGTAAACTTGGTCTGACAGTTACCAATGCTTAATCAGTGAGGCACCTATCTCAGCGATCTGTCTATTTC
GTTCATCCATAGTTGCCTGACTCCCCGTCGTGTAGATAACTACGATACGGGAGGGCTTACCATCTGGCCC
CAGTGCTGCAATGATACCGCGAGACCCACGCTCACCGGCTCCAGATTTATCAGCAATAAACCAGCCAGCC
GGAAGGGCCGAGCGCAGAAGTGGTCCTGCAACTTTATCCGCCTCCATCCAGTCTATTAATTGTTGCCGGG
AAGCTAGAGTAAGTAGTTCGCCAGTTAATAGTTTGCGCAACGTTGTTGCCATTGCTGCAGGCATCGTGGT
GTCACGCTCGTCGTTTGGTATGGCTTCATTCAGCTCCGGTTCCCAACGATCAAGGCGAGTTACATGATCC
CCCATGTTGTGCAAAAAAGCGGTTAGCTCCTTCGGTCCTCCGATCGTTGTCAGAAGTAAGTTGGCCGCAG
TGTTATCACTCATGGTTATGGCAGCACTGCATAATTCTCTTACTGTCATGCCATCCGTAAGATGCTTTTC
TGTGACTGGTGAGTACTCAACCAAGTCATTCTGAGAATAGTGTATGCGGCGACCGAGTTGCTCTTGCCCG
GCGTCAACACGGGATAATACCGCGCCACATAGCAGAACTTTAAAAGTGCTCATCATTGGAAAACGTTCTT
CGGGGCGAAAACTCTCAAGGATCTTACCGCTGTTGAGATCCAGTTCGATGTAACCCACTCGTGCACCCAA
CTGATCTTCAGCATCTTTTACTTTCACCAGCGTTTCTGGGTGAGCAAAAACAGGAAGGCAAAATGCCGCA
AAAAAGGGAATAAGGGCGACACGGAAATGTTGAATACTCATACTCTTCCTTTTTCAATATTATTGAAGCA
TTTATCAGGGTTATTGTCTCATGAGCGGATACATATTTGAATGTATTTAGAAAAATAAACAAATAGGGGT
TCCGCGCACATTTCCCCGAAAAGTGCCACCTGACGTCTAAGAAACCATTATTATCATGACATTAACCTAT
AAAAATAGGCGTATCACGAGGCCCTTTCGT
